>Addgene plasmid #50417 | pCVL TLR 3.1 (Sce target) Ef1a iRFP Puro | depositor full sequence | sequence record 75349 | pCVL TLR 3.1 (Sce target) Ef1a iRFP Puro sequence 9035 bps
GACGTCAATGTAGTCTTATGCAATACTCTTGTAGTCTTGCAACATGGTAACGATGAGTTAGCAACATGCC
TTACAAGGAGAGAAAAAGCACCGTGCATGCCGATTGGTGGAAGTAAGGTGGTACGATCGTGCCTTATTAG
GAAGGCAACAGACGGGTCTGACATGGATTGGACGAACCACTGAATTGCCGCATTGCAGAGATATTGTATT
TAAGTGCCTAGCTCGATACATAAACGGGTCTCTCTGGTTAGACCAGATCTGAGCCTGGGAGCTCTCTGGC
TAACTAGGGAACCCACTGCTTAAGCCTCAATAAAGCTTGCCTTGAGTGCTTCAAGTAGTGTGTGCCCGTC
TGTTGTGTGACTCTGGTAACTAGAGATCCCTCAGACCCTTTTAGTCAGTGTGGAAAATCTCTAGCAGTGG
CGCCCGAACAGGGACTTGAAAGCGAAAGGGAAACCAGAGGAGCTCTCTCGACGCAGGACTCGGCTTGCTG
AAGCGCGCACGGCAAGAGGCGAGGGGCGGCGACTGGTGAGTACGCCAAAAATTTTGACTAGCGGAGGCTA
GAAGGAGAGAGATGGGTGCGAGAGCGTCAGTATTAAGCGGGGGAGAATTAGATCGCGATGGGAAAAAATT
CGGTTAAGGCCAGGGGGAAAGAAAAAATATAAATTAAAACATATAGTATGGGCAAGCAGGGAGCTAGAAC
GATTCGCAGTTAATCCTGGCCTGTTAGAAACATCAGAAGGCTGTAGACAAATACTGGGACAGCTACAACC
ATCCCTTCAGACAGGATCAGAAGAACTTAGATCATTATATAATACAGTAGCAACCCTCTATTGTGTGCAT
CAAAGGATAGAGATAAAAGACACCAAGGAAGCTTTAGACAAGATAGAGGAAGAGCAAAACAAAAGTAAGA
CCACCGCACAGCAAGCGGCCCTGATCTTCAGACCTGGAGGAGGAGATATGAGGGACAATTGGAGAAGTGA
ATTATATAAATATAAAGTAGTAAAAATTGAACCATTAGGAGTAGCACCCACCAAGGCAAAGAGAAGAGTG
GTGCAGAGAGAAAAAAGAGCAGTGGGAATAGGAGCTTTGTTCCTTGGGTTCTTGGGAGCAGCAGGAAGCA
CTATGGGCGCAGCGTCAATGACGCTGACGGTACAGGCCAGACAATTATTGTCTGGTATAGTGCAGCAGCA
GAACAATTTGCTGAGGGCTATTGAGGCGCAACAGCATCTGTTGCAACTCACAGTCTGGGGCATCAAGCAG
CTCCAGGCAAGAATCCTGGCTGTGGAAAGATACCTAAAGGATCAACAGCTCCTGGGGATTTGGGGTTGCT
CTGGAAAACTCATTTGCACCACTGCTGTGCCTTGGAATGCTAGTTGGAGTAATGAATCTCTGGAACAGAT
TTGGAATCACACGACCTGGATGGAGTGGGACAGAGAAATTAACAATTACACAAGCTTAATACACTCCTTA
ATTGAAGAATCGCAAAACCAGCAAGAAAAGAATGAACAAGAATTATTGGAATTAGATAAATGGGCAAGTT
TGTGGAATTGGTTTAACATAACAAATTGGCTGTGGTATATAAAATTATTCATAATGATAGTAGGAGGCTT
GGTAGGTTTAAGAATAGTTTTTGCTGTACTTTCTATAGTGAATAGAGTTAGGCAGGGATATTCACCATTA
TCGTTTCAGACCCACCTCCCAACCCCGAGGGGACCCGACAGGCCCGAAGGAATAGAAGAAGAAGGTGGAG
AGAGAGACAGAGACAGATCCATTCGATTAGTGAACGGATCTCGACGGTATCGGTTAACTTTTAAAAGAAA
AGGGGGGATTGGGGGGTACAGTGCAGGGGAAAGAATAGTAGACATAATAGCAACAGACATACAAACTAAA
GAATTACAAAAACAAATTACAAAAATTCAAAATTTTATCGATTACGCGTCACGTGCTAGCTGCAGTAACG
CCATTTTGCAAGGCATGGAAAAATACCAAACCAAGAATAGAGAAGTTCAGATCAAGGGCGGGTACATGAA
AATAGCTAACGTTGGGCCAAACAGGATATCTGCGGTGAGCAGTTTCGGCCCCGGCCCGGGGCCAAGAACA
GATGGTCACCGCAGTTTCGGCCCCGGCCCGAGGCCAAGAACAGATGGTCCCCAGATATGGCCCAACCCTC
AGCAGTTTCTTAAGACCCATCAGATGTTTCCAGGCTCCCCCAAGGACCTGAAATGACCCTGCGCCTTATT
TGAATTAACCAATCAGCCTGCTTCTCGCTTCTGTTCGCGCGCTTCTGCTTCCCGAGCTCTATAAAAGAGC
TCACAACCCCTCACTCGGCGCGCCAGTCCTCCGACAGACTGAGTCGATCGCTTCAGTCAAGATTTAATTA
ACGCCACCATGGCTGAAGGATCCGTCGCCAGGCAGCCTGACCTCTTGACCTGCGACGATGAGCCGATCCA
TATCCCCGGTGCCATCCAACCGCATGGACTGCTGCTCGCCCTCGCCGCCGACATGACGATCGTTGCCGGC
AGCGACAACCTTCCCGAACTCACCGGACTGGCGATCGGCGCCCTGATCGGCCGCTCTGCGGCCGATGTCT
TCGACTCGGAGACGCACAACCGTCTGACGATCGCCTTGGCCGAGCCCGGGGCGGCCGTCGGAGCACCGAT
CACTGTCGGCTTCACGATGCGAAAGGACGCAGGCTTCATCGGCTCCTGGCATCGCCATGATCAGCTCATC
TTCCTCGAGCTCGAGCCTCCCCAGCGGGACGTCGCCGAGCCGCAGGCGTTCTTCCGCCGCACCAACAGCG
CCATCCGCCGCCTCCAGGCCGCCGAAACCTTGGAAAGCGCCTGCGCCGCCGCGGCGCAAGAGGTGCGGAA
GATTACCGGCTTCGATCGGGTGATGATCTATCGCTTCGCCTCCGACTTCAGCGGCGAAGTGATCGCAGAG
GATCGGTGCGCCGAGGTCGAGTCAAAACTAGGCCTGCACTATCCTGCCTCAACCGTGCCGGCGCAGGCCC
GTCGGCTCTATACCATCAACCCGGTACGGATCATTCCCGATATCAATTATCGGCCGGTGCCGGTCACCCC
AGACCTCAATCCGGTCACCGGGCGGCCGATTGATCTTAGCTTCGCCATCCTGCGCAGCGTCTCGCCCGTC
CATCTGGAATTCATGCGCAACATAGGCATGCACGGCACGATGTCGATCTCGATTTTGCGCGGCGAGCGAC
TGTGGGGATTGATCGTTTGCCATCACCGAACGCCGTACTACGTCGATCTCGATGGCCGCCAAGCCTGCGA
GCTAGTCGCCCAGGTTCTGGCCTGGCAGATCGGCGTGATGGAAGAGTCTAGAGAGGGCAGAGGAAGTCTT
CTAACATGCGGTGACGTGGAGGAGAATCCGGGCCCCGTGAGCAAGGGCGAGGAGCTGTTCACCGGGGTGG
TGCCCATCCTGGTCGAGCTGGACGGCGACGTAAACGGCCACAAGTTCAGCGTGTCCGGCGAGGGCGAGGG
CGATGCCACCTACGGCAAGCTGACCCTGAAGTTCATCTGCACCACCGGCAACCTGCAGGTATTACCCTGT
TATCCCTAACTAGTGTGAACCCTGACCTACGGCGTGCAGTGCTTCAGCCGCTACCCCGACCACATGAAGC
AGCACGACTTCTTCAAGTCCGCCATGCCCGAAGGCTACGTCCAGGAGCGCACCATCTTCTTCAAGGACGA
CGGCAACTACAAGACCCGCGCCGAGGTGAAGTTCGAGGGCGACACCCTGGTGAACCGCATCGAGCTGAAG
GGCATCGACTTCAAGGAGGACGGCAACATCCTGGGGCACAAGCTGGAGTACAACTACAACAGCCACAACG
TCTATATCATGGCCGACAAGCAGAAGAACGGCATCAAGGTGAACTTCAAGATCCGCCACAACATCGAGGA
CGGCAGCGTGCAGCTCGCCGACCACTACCAGCAGAACACCCCCATCGGCGACGGCCCCGTGCTGCTGCCC
GACAACCACTACCTGAGCACCCAGTCCGCCCTGAGCAAAGACCCCAACGAGAAGCGCGATCACATGGTCC
TGCTGGAGTTCGTGACCGCCGCCGGGATCACTCTCGGCATGGACGAGCTGTACAAGTAAGGCCGGCCAGC
CACGGCTTCCCCCCTGAGGTGGCCGCTCAGGACGATGGCACCCTGCCCATGAGCTGCGCCCAGGAGAGCG
GCATGGACAGGCACCCCGCCGCTTGCGCCAGCGCTAGGATCAACGTGGGTGAGGGCAGAGGAAGTCTTCT
AACATGCGGTGACGTGGAGGAGAATCCGGGCCCTGTGAGCAAGGGCGAGGAGGATAACTCCGCCATCATC
AAGGAGTTCCTGCGCTTCAAGGTGCACATGGAGGGCTCCGTGAACGGCCACGAGTTCGAGATCGAGGGCG
AGGGCGAGGGCCGCCCCTACGAGGGCACCCAGACCGCCAAGCTGAAGGTGACCAAGGGTGGCCCCCTGCC
CTTCGCCTGGGACATCCTGTCCCCTCAGTTCATGTACGGCTCCAAGGCCTACGTGAAGCACCCCGCCGAC
ATCCCCGACTACTTGAAGCTGTCCTTCCCCGAGGGCTTCAAGTGGGAGCGCGTGATGAACTTCGAGGACG
GCGGCGTGGTGACCGTGACCCAGGACTCCTCTCTGCAGGACGGCGAGTTCATCTACAAGGTGAAGCTGCG
CGGCACCAACTTCCCCTCCGACGGCCCCGTAATGCAGAAGAAGACCATGGGCTGGGAGGCCTCCTCCGAG
CGGATGTACCCCGAGGACGGCGCCCTGAAGGGCGAGATCAAGCAGAGGCTGAAGCTGAAGGACGGCGGCC
ACTACGACGCTGAGGTCAAGACCACCTACAAGGCCAAGAAGCCCGTGCAGCTGCCCGGCGCCTACAACGT
CAACATCAAGTTGGACATCACCTCCCACAACGAGGACTACACCATCGTGGAACAGTACGAACGCGCCGAG
GGCCGCCACTCCACCGGCGGCATGGACGAGCTGTACAAGTGAATGCATTAGTCCGGACTGATTCTAGCTG
CAGAGGCTCCGGTGCCCGTCAGTGGGCAGAGCGCACATCGCCCACAGTCCCCGAGAAGTTGGGGGGAGGG
GTCGGCAATTGAACCGGTGCCTAGAGAAGGTGGCGCGGGGTAAACTGGGAAAGTGATGTCGTGTACTGGC
TCCGCCTTTTTCCCGAGGGTGGGGGAGAACCGTATATAAGTGCAGTAGTCGCCGTGAACGTTCTTTTTCG
CAACGGGTTTGCCGCCAGAACACAGGATCCTCGAGCCACCATGACCGAGTACAAGCCCACGGTGCGCCTC
GCCACCCGCGACGACGTCCCCCGGGCCGTACGCACCCTCGCCGCCGCGTTCGCCGACTACCCCGCCACGC
GCCACACCGTCGACCCGGACCGCCACATCGAGCGGGTCACCGAGCTGCAAGAACTCTTCCTCACGCGCGT
CGGGCTCGACATCGGCAAGGTGTGGGTCGCGGACGACGGCGCCGCGGTGGCGGTCTGGACCACGCCGGAG
AGCGTCGAAGCGGGGGCGGTGTTCGCCGAGATCGGCCCGCGCATGGCCGAGTTGAGCGGTTCCCGGCTGG
CCGCGCAGCAACAGATGGAAGGCCTCCTGGCGCCGCACCGGCCCAAGGAGCCCGCGTGGTTCCTGGCCAC
CGTCGGCGTCTCGCCCGACCACCAGGGCAAGGGTCTGGGCAGCGCCGTCGTGCTCCCCGGAGTGGAGGCG
GCCGAGCGCGCCGGGGTGCCCGCCTTCCTGGAGACCTCCGCGCCCCGCAACCTCCCCTTCTACGAGCGGC
TCGGCTTCACCGTCACCGCCGACGTCGAGGTGCCCGAAGGACCGCGCACCTGGTGCATGACCCGCAAGCC
CGGTGCCTGAATCTAGTGTCGACAATCAACCTCTGGATTACAAAATTTGTGAAAGATTGACTGGTATTCT
TAACTATGTTGCTCCTTTTACGCTATGTGGATACGCTGCTTTAATGCCTTTGTATCATGCTATTGCTTCC
CGTATGGCTTTCATTTTCTCCTCCTTGTATAAATCCTGGTTGCTGTCTCTTTATGAGGAGTTGTGGCCCG
TTGTCAGGCAACGTGGCGTGGTGTGCACTGTGTTTGCTGACGCAACCCCCACTGGTTGGGGCATTGCCAC
CACCTGTCAGCTCCTTTCCGGGACTTTCGCTTTCCCCCTCCCTATTGCCACGGCGGAACTCATCGCCGCC
TGCCTTGCCCGCTGCTGGACAGGGGCTCGGCTGTTGGGCACTGACAATTCCGTGGTGTTGTCGGGGAAGC
TGACGTCCTTTCCATGGCTGCTCGCCTGTGTTGCCACCTGGATTCTGCGCGGGACGTCCTTCTGCTACGT
CCCTTCGGCCCTCAATCCAGCGGACCTTCCTTCCCGCGGCCTGCTGCCGGCTCTGCGGCCTCTTCCGCGT
CTTCGCCTTCGCCCTCAGACGAGTCGGATCTCCCTTTGGGCCGCCTCCCCGCCTGGAATTCGAGCTCGGT
ACCTTTTTAAAAGAAAAGGGGGGACTGGAAGGGCTAATTCACTCCCAACGAAGACAAGATATCATAACTT
CGTATAGCATACATTATACGAAGTTATAATTTATTTGTGAAATTTGTGATGCTATTGCTTTATTTGTAAC
CATATGTTTATTTGTGAAATTTGTGATGCTATTGCTTTATTTGTAACCATTGCTTTTTGCTTGTACTGGG
TCTCTCTGGTTAGACCAGATCTGAGCCTGGGAGCTCTCTGGCTAACTAGGGAACCCACTGCTTAAGCCTC
AATAAAGCTTGCCTCGACCAGCCTCGACTGTGCCTTCTAGTTGCCAGCCATCTGTTGTTTGCCCCTCCCC
CGTGCCTTCCTTGACCCTGGAAGGTGCCACTCCCACTGTCCTTTCCTAATAAAATGAGGAAATTGCATCG
CATTGTCTGAGTAGGTGTCATTCTATTCTGGGGGGTGGGGTGGGGCAGGACAGCAAGGGGGAGGATTGGG
AAGACAATAGCAGGCATGCTGGGGATGCGGTGGGCTCTATGGCCTGCAGCTGCATTAATGAATCGGCCAA
CGCGCGGGGAGAGGCGGTTTGCGTATTGGGCGCTCTTCCGCTTCCTCGCTCACTGACTCGCTGCGCTCGG
TCGTTCGGCTGCGGCGAGCGGTATCAGCTCACTCAAAGGCGGTAATACGGTTATCCACAGAATCAGGGGA
TAACGCAGGAAAGAACATGTGAGCAAAAGGCCAGCAAAAGGCCAGGAACCGTAAAAAGGCCGCGTTGCTG
GCGTTTTTCCATAGGCTCCGCCCCCCTGACGAGCATCACAAAAATCGACGCTCAAGTCAGAGGTGGCGAA
ACCCGACAGGACTATAAAGATACCAGGCGTTTCCCCCTGGAAGCTCCCTCGTGCGCTCTCCTGTTCCGAC
CCTGCCGCTTACCGGATACCTGTCCGCCTTTCTCCCTTCGGGAAGCGTGGCGCTTTCTCATAGCTCACGC
TGTAGGTATCTCAGTTCGGTGTAGGTCGTTCGCTCCAAGCTGGGCTGTGTGCACGAACCCCCCGTTCAGC
CCGACCGCTGCGCCTTATCCGGTAACTATCGTCTTGAGTCCAACCCGGTAAGACACGACTTATCGCCACT
GGCAGCAGCCACTGGTAACAGGATTAGCAGAGCGAGGTATGTAGGCGGTGCTACAGAGTTCTTGAAGTGG
TGGCCTAACTACGGCTACACTAGAAGGACAGTATTTGGTATCTGCGCTCTGCTGAAGCCAGTTACCTTCG
GAAAAAGAGTTGGTAGCTCTTGATCCGGCAAACAAACCACCGCTGGTAGCGGTGGTTTTTTTGTTTGCAA
GCAGCAGATTACGCGCAGAAAAAAAGGATCTCAAGAAGATCCTTTGATCTTTTCTACGGGGTCTGACGCT
CAGTGGAACGAAAACTCACGTTAAGGGATTTTGGTCATGAGATTATCAAAAAGGATCTTCACCTAGATCC
TTTTAAATTAAAAATGAAGTTTTAAATCAATCTAAAGTATATATGAGTAAACTTGGTCTGACAGTTACCA
ATGCTTAATCAGTGAGGCACCTATCTCAGCGATCTGTCTATTTCGTTCATCCATAGTTGCCTGACTCCCC
GTCGTGTAGATAACTACGATACGGGAGGGCTTACCATCTGGCCCCAGTGCTGCAATGATACCGCGAGACC
CACGCTCACCGGCTCCAGATTTATCAGCAATAAACCAGCCAGCCGGAAGGGCCGAGCGCAGAAGTGGTCC
TGCAACTTTATCCGCCTCCATCCAGTCTATTAATTGTTGCCGGGAAGCTAGAGTAAGTAGTTCGCCAGTT
AATAGTTTGCGCAACGTTGTTGCCATTGCTACAGGCATCGTGGTGTCACGCTCGTCGTTTGGTATGGCTT
CATTCAGCTCCGGTTCCCAACGATCAAGGCGAGTTACATGATCCCCCATGTTGTGCAAAAAAGCGGTTAG
CTCCTTCGGTCCTCCGATCGTTGTCAGAAGTAAGTTGGCCGCAGTGTTATCACTCATGGTTATGGCAGCA
CTGCATAATTCTCTTACTGTCATGCCATCCGTAAGATGCTTTTCTGTGACTGGTGAGTACTCAACCAAGT
CATTCTGAGAATAGTGTATGCGGCGACCGAGTTGCTCTTGCCCGGCGTCAATACGGGATAATACCGCGCC
ACATAGCAGAACTTTAAAAGTGCTCATCATTGGAAAACGTTCTTCGGGGCGAAAACTCTCAAGGATCTTA
CCGCTGTTGAGATCCAGTTCGATGTAACCCACTCGTGCACCCAACTGATCTTCAGCATCTTTTACTTTCA
CCAGCGTTTCTGGGTGAGCAAAAACAGGAAGGCAAAATGCCGCAAAAAAGGGAATAAGGGCGACACGGAA
ATGTTGAATACTCATACTCTTCCTTTTTCAATATTATTGAAGCATTTATCAGGGTTATTGTCTCATGAGC
GGATACATATTTGAATGTATTTAGAAAAATAAACAAATAGGGGTTCCGCGCACATTTCCCCGAAAAGTGC
CACCT
Features (pLannotate 1.2.2; 26 found; start..end, strand, type, name):
      9..235     +  promoter       RSV promoter: Rous sarcoma virus enhancer/promoter
    236..416     +  LTR            5' LTR (truncated): truncated 5' long terminal repeat (LTR) from HIV-1
    463..588     +  misc_feature   HIV-1 Ψ: packaging signal of human immunodeficiency virus type 1
    572..910     +  CDS            HIV-1 gag (fragment): gag protein from human immunodeficiency virus 1; gag
   1080..1313    +  misc_feature   RRE: The Rev response element (RRE) of HIV-1 allows for Rev-dependent mRNA export from the nucleus to the cytoplasm.
   1690..1790    +  CDS            Rev (fragment): human immunodeficiency virus 1 (HIV-1) Rev protein; rev; enhances nuclear export of unspliced and incompletely spliced viral mRNAs
   1809..1926    +  misc_feature   cPPT/CTS: central polypurine tract and central termination sequence of HIV-1
   1955..2356    +  promoter       SFFV promoter: spleen focus-forming virus long terminal repeat (LTR) promoter
   2389..3336    +  CDS            iRFP713: iRFP713 is a basic (constitutively fluorescent) near ir fluorescent protein published in 2011, derived from Rhodopseudomonas palustris. It has low acid sensitivity. It requires the cofactor biliverdin for fluorescence.
   3397..4208    +  CDS            d1EGFP (fragment): EGFP destabilized by fusion to a mutated version of residues 422-461 of mouse ornithine decarboxylase, giving an in vivo half-life of ~1 hour mammalian codon-optimized
   4305..5010    +  CDS            mCherry (fragment): monomeric derivative of DsRed fluorescent protein (Shaner et al., 2004) mammalian codon-optimized
   5064..5275    +  promoter       EF-1α core promoter: core promoter for human elongation factor EF-1α
   5291..5890    +  CDS            PuroR: puromycin N-acetyltransferase; pac from Streptomyces alboniger; confers resistance to puromycin
   5904..6492    +  misc_feature   WPRE: woodchuck hepatitis virus posttranscriptional regulatory element
   6496..6513    +  misc_feature   MCS (fragment): pUC18/19 multiple cloning site
   6515..6534    +  misc_feature   cPPT/CTS (fragment): central polypurine tract and central termination sequence of HIV-1
   6536..6570    +  LTR            3' LTR (ΔU3) (fragment): self-inactivating 3' long terminal repeat (LTR) from HIV-1
   6574..6607    +  protein_bind   loxP: Cre-mediated recombination occurs in the 8-bp core sequence (GCATACAT). Cre recombinase
   6610..6653    -  polyA_signal   SV40 poly(A) signal (fragment): SV40 polyadenylation signal
   6657..6701    -  polyA_signal   SV40 poly(A) signal (fragment): SV40 polyadenylation signal
   6717..6777    +  ncRNA          mir-TAR: Accession: RF00250 - Trans-activation response element (TAR)
   6818..7042    +  polyA_signal   bGH poly(A) signal: bovine growth hormone polyadenylation signal
   7047..7103    -  CDS            lacI (fragment): lac repressor; lacI; The lac repressor binds to the lac operator to inhibit transcription in E. coli. This inhibition can be relieved by adding lactose or isopropyl-β-D-thiogalactopyranoside (IPTG).
   7286..7874    -  rep_origin     ori: high-copy-number ColE1/pMB1/pBR322/pUC origin of replication
   8045..8905    -  CDS            AmpR: β-lactamase; bla; confers resistance to ampicillin, carbenicillin, and related antibiotics
   8906..9010    -  promoter       AmpR promoter: bla
