[The description below was written by a language model from this plasmid's Addgene catalogue record and pLannotate feature annotations shown in this document.]
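Description:
pCVL TLR 3.1 (Sce target) Ef1a iRFP Puro is a 9,035 bp third-generation-style, self-inactivating HIV-1 lentiviral vector carrying a "traffic light" fluorescent reporter for DNA cleavage and repair in mammalian cells. It is propagated in E. coli through a high-copy ColE1/pUC origin with ampicillin resistance. The viral backbone has an RSV promoter fused to a truncated 5' LTR, the Ψ packaging signal with a gag fragment, the RRE for Rev-dependent export, a cPPT/CTS, a WPRE, and a ΔU3 3' LTR region that also contains a loxP site, followed by a bGH polyadenylation signal.

The payload is driven by the SFFV promoter. It begins with iRFP713, a biliverdin-dependent near-infrared protein, which is joined through a T2A linker to an eGFP coding sequence interrupted by an embedded I-SceI target site. This is followed by an mCherry sequence placed in the +3 reading frame. iRFP therefore marks cells that carry and express the reporter, while GFP and mCherry are initially silent. In the usual logic of this reporter design, cleavage at the I-SceI site followed by templated homologous repair restores GFP. Mutagenic end joining that shifts the frame appropriately brings mCherry into frame, so the two repair outcomes can be distinguished by colour. The annotation tool labels the GFP segment as a destabilized d1EGFP fragment, whereas the catalogue describes it simply as eGFP with the target site.

A separate EF-1α core promoter drives puromycin N-acetyltransferase, allowing selection of stably transduced cells. The depositor notes that this marker is the only difference from a sister plasmid.
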