Addgene plasmid #50417: pCVL TLR 3.1 (Sce target) Ef1a iRFP Puro
Purpose: Fluorescent reporter for DNA cleavage/repair in mammalian cells expressing iRFP with selectable puromycin marker.
Depositing lab: Andrew Scharenberg. Depositing organization: University of Washington.
Backbone
  Vector backbone: pCVL.Active/Repressed TLR (Sce)
  Modifications to backbone: Cloned sequence encoding puromycin between NsiI and KpnI from TLR 2.1.
  Vector type: Mammalian Expression, Lentiviral
  Selectable markers: Puromycin
Growth in bacteria
  Bacterial resistance: Ampicillin, 100 μg/mL
  Growth temperature: 37°C
  Growth strain: Stbl3
  Copy number: High Copy
Gene/Insert 1
  Gene/Insert name: eGFP with I-Sce I TS
  Species: H. sapiens (human)
  Insert size (bp): 759
  Mutation: embedded I-Sce I TS from 163-185
  Promoter: SFFV
  Tag / fusion protein: iRFP (N terminal on backbone); T2A dislinker (N terminal on backbone)
  Cloning method: Restriction Enzyme; 5′ cloning site NsiI (not destroyed); 3′ cloning site KpnI (not destroyed)
  Sequencing primers: 5′ CAACGTCAACATCAAGTTG; 3′ GGGCCACAACTCCTCATAAA
Gene/Insert 2
  Gene/Insert name: +3 mCherry
  Insert size (bp): 708
Terms and licenses: Academic/Nonprofit Terms; Industry Terms: Not Available to Industry
Depositor comments: Note that the only difference between this lasmid and Plasmid #45575 is that there is a Puromycin selection marker
How to cite: pCVL TLR 3.1 (Sce target) Ef1a iRFP Puro was a gift from Andrew Scharenberg (Addgene plasmid # 50417 ; http://n2t.net/addgene:50417 ; RRID:Addgene_50417)
