>Addgene plasmid #50417 | pCVL TLR 3.1 (Sce target) Ef1a iRFP Puro | addgene partial sequence | sequence record 77655 | puro-variant-R 5'-gtgggcttgtactcggtcat-3'
CTGTGTTCTGGCGGCAAACCCGTTGCGAAAAAGAACGTTCACGGCGACTACTGCACTTATATACGGTTCT
CCCCCACCCTCGGGAAAAAGGCGGAGCCAGTACACGACATCACTTTCCCAGTTTACCCCGCGCCACCTTC
TCTAGGCACCGGTTCAATTGCCGACCCCTCCCCCCAACTTCTCGGGGACTGTGGGCGATGTGCGCTCTGC
CCACTGACGGGCACCGGAGCCTCTGCAGCTAGAATCAGTCCGGACTAATGCATTCACTTGTACAGCTCGT
CCATGCCGCCGGTGGAGTGGCGGCCCTCGGCGCGTTCGTACTGTTCCACGATGGTGTAGTCCTCGTTGTG
GGAGGTGATGTCCAACTTGATGTTGACGTTGTAGGCGCCGGGCAGCTGCACGGGCTTCTTGGCCTTGTAG
GTGGTCTTGACCTCAGCGTCGTAGTGGCCGCCGTCCTTCAGCTTCAGCCTCTGCTTGATCTCGCCCTTCA
GGGCGCCGTCCTCGGGGTACATCCGCTCGGAGGAGGCCTCCCAGCCCATGGTCTTCTTCTGCATTACGGG
GCCGTCGGAGGGGAAGTTGGTGCCGCGCAGCTTCACCTTGTAGATGAACTCGCCGTCCTGCAGAGAGGAG
TCCTGGGTCACGGTCACCACGCCGCCGTCCTCGAAGTTCATCACGCGCTCCCACTTGAAGCCCTCGGGGA
AGGACAGCTTCAAGTAGTCGGGGATGTCGGCGGGGTGCTTCACGTAGGCCTTGGAGCCGTACATGAACTG
AGGGGACAGGATGTCCCAGGCGAAGGGCAGGGGGCCACCCTTGGTCACCTTCAGCTTGGCGGTCTGGGTG
CCCTCGTAGGGGCGGCCCTCGCCCTCGCCCTCGATCTCGAACTCGTGGCCGTTCACGGAGCCCTCCATGT
GCACCTTGAAGCGCAGGAACTCCTTGATGATGGCGGAGTTATCCTCCTCGCCCTTGCTCACAGGGCCCGG
ATTCTCCTCCACGTCAC
