>Addgene plasmid #50417 | pCVL TLR 3.1 (Sce target) Ef1a iRFP Puro | addgene partial sequence | sequence record 77656 | mCherry-R 5'-TTGGTCACCTTCAGCTTGG-3'
TAGGGGCGGCCCTCGCCCTCGCCCTCGATCTCGAACTCGTGGCCGTTCACGGAGCCCTCCATGTGCACCT
TGAAGCGCAGGAACTCCTTGATGATGGCGGAGTTATCCTCCTCGCCCTTGCTCACAGGGCCCGGATTCTC
CTCCACGTCACCGCATGTTAGAAGACTTCCTCTGCCCTCACCCACGTTGATCCTAGCGCTGGCGCAAGCG
GCGGGGTGCCTGTCCATGCCGCTCTCCTGGGCGCAGCTCATGGGCAGGGTGCCATCGTCCTGAGCGGCCA
CCTCAGGGGGGAAGCCGTGGCTGGCCGGCCTTACTTGTACAGCTCGTCCATGCCGAGAGTGATCCCGGCG
GCGGTCACGAACTCCAGCAGGACCATGTGATCGCGCTTCTCGTTGGGGTCTTTGCTCAGGGCGGACTGGG
TGCTCAGGTAGTGGTTGTCGGGCAGCAGCACGGGGCCGTCGCCGATGGGGGTGTTCTGCTGGTAGTGGTC
GGCGAGCTGCACGCTGCCGTCCTCGATGTTGTGGCGGATCTTGAAGTTCACCTTGATGCCGTTCTTCTGC
TTGTCGGCCATGATATAGACGTTGTGGCTGTTGTAGTTGTACTCCAGCTTGTGCCCCAGGATGTTGCCGT
CCTCCTTGAAGTCGATGCCCTTCAGCTCGATGCGGTTCACCAGGGTGTCGCCCTCGAACTTCACCTCGGC
GCGGGTCTTGTAGTTGCCGTCGTCCTTGAAGAAGATGGTGCGCTCCTGGACGTAGCCTTCGGGCATGGCG
GACTTGAAGAAGTCGTGCTGCTTCATGTGGTCGGGGTAGCGGCTGAAGCACTGCACGCCGTAGGTCAGGG
TTCACACTAGTTAGGGATAACAGGGTAATACCTGCAGGTTGCCGGTGGTGCAGATGAACTTCAGGGTCAG
CTTGCCGTAGGTGGCATCGCCCTCGCCCTCGCCGGACACGCTGAACTTGTGGCCGTTTACGTCGCCGTCC
AGCTCGACCAGGATGGG
