>Addgene plasmid #50417 | pCVL TLR 3.1 (Sce target) Ef1a iRFP Puro | addgene partial sequence | sequence record 77660 | GFP2(b) 5'-CTTGATGCCGTTCTTCTGCTTGT-3'
TAGACGTTGTGGCTGTTGTAGTTGTACTCCAGCTTGTGCCCCAGGATGTTGCCGTCCTCCTTGAAGTCGA
TGCCCTTCAGCTCGATGCGGTTCACCAGGGTGTCGCCCTCGAACTTCACCTCGGCGCGGGTCTTGTAGTT
GCCGTCGTCCTTGAAGAAGATGGTGCGCTCCTGGACGTAGCCTTCGGGCATGGCGGACTTGAAGAAGTCG
TGCTGCTTCATGTGGTCGGGGTAGCGGCTGAAGCACTGCACGCCGTAGGTCAGGGTTCACACTAGTTAGG
GATAACAGGGTAATACCTGCAGGTTGCCGGTGGTGCAGATGAACTTCAGGGTCAGCTTGCCGTAGGTGGC
ATCGCCCTCGCCCTCGCCGGACACGCTGAACTTGTGGCCGTTTACGTCGCCGTCCAGCTCGACCAGGATG
GGCACCACCCCGGTGAACAGCTCCTCGCCCTTGCTCACGGGGCCCGGATTCTCCTCCACGTCACCGCATG
TTAGAAGACTTCCTCTGCCCTCTCTAGACTCTTCCATCACGCCGATCTGCCAGGCCAGAACCTGGGCGAC
TAGCTCGCAGGCTTGGCGGCCATCGAGATCGACGTAGTACGGCGTTCGGTGATGGCAAACGATCAATCCC
CACAGTCGCTCGCCGCGCAAAATCGAGATCGACATCGTGCCGTGCATGCCTATGTTGCGCATGAATTCCA
GATGGACGGGCGAGACGCTGCGCAGGATGGCGAAGCTAAGATCAATCGGCCGCCCGGTGACCGGATTGAG
GTCTGGGGTGACCGGCACCGGCCGATAATTGATATCGGGAATGATCCGTACCGGGTTGATGGTATAGAGC
CGACGGGCCTGCGCCGGCACGGTTGAGGCAGGATAGTGCAGGCCTAGTTTTGACTCGACCTCGGCGCACC
GATCCTCTGCGATCACTTCGCCGCTGAAGTCGGAGGCGAAGCGATAGATCATCACCCGATCGAAGCCGGT
AATCTTCCGCACCTC
