>Addgene plasmid #50417 | pCVL TLR 3.1 (Sce target) Ef1a iRFP Puro | addgene partial sequence | sequence record 77662 | SFFVpro-F 5'-CTTCTGCTTCCCGAGCTCTA-3'
CCCTCACTCGGCGCGCCAGTCCTCCGACAGACTGAGTCGATCGCTTCAGTCAAGATTTAATTAACGCCAC
CATGGCTGAAGGATCCGTCGCCAGGCAGCCTGACCTCTTGACCTGCGACGATGAGCCGATCCATATCCCC
GGTGCCATCCAACCGCATGGACTGCTGCTCGCCCTCGCCGCCGACATGACGATCGTTGCCGGCAGCGACA
ACCTTCCCGAACTCACCGGACTGGCGATCGGCGCCCTGATCGGCCGCTCTGCGGCCGATGTCTTCGACTC
GGAGACGCACAACCGTCTGACGATCGCCTTGGCCGAGCCCGGGGCGGCCGTCGGAGCACCGATCACTGTC
GGCTTCACGATGCGAAAGGACGCAGGCTTCATCGGCTCCTGGCATCGCCATGATCAGCTCATCTTCCTCG
AGCTCGAGCCTCCCCAGCGGGACGTCGCCGAGCCGCAGGCGTTCTTCCGCCGCACCAACAGCGCCATCCG
CCGCCTCCAGGCCGCCGAAACCTTGGAAAGCGCCTGCGCCGCCGCGGCGCAAGAGGTGCGGAAGATTACC
GGCTTCGATCGGGTGATGATCTATCGCTTCGCCTCCGACTTCAGCGGCGAAGTGATCGCAGAGGATCGGT
GCGCCGAGGTCGAGTCAAAACTAGGCCTGCACTATCCTGCCTCAACCGTGCCGGCGCAGGCCCGTCGGCT
CTATACCATCAACCCGGTACGGATCATTCCCGATATCAATTATCGGCCGGTGCCGGTCACCCCAGACCTC
AATCCGGTCACCGGGCGGCCGATTGATCTTAGCTTCGCCATCCTGCGCAGCGTCTCGCCCGTCCATCTGG
AATTCATGCGCAACATAGGCATGCACGGCACGATGTCGATCTCGATTTTGCGCGGCGAGCGACTGTGGGG
ATTGATCGTTTGCCATCACCGAACGCCGTACTACGTCGATCTCGATGGCCGCCAAGCCTGCGAGCTAGTC
GCCCAGGTTCTGGCCTG
