>Addgene plasmid #50417 | pCVL TLR 3.1 (Sce target) Ef1a iRFP Puro | addgene partial sequence | sequence record 77664 | WPRE-R 5'-CATAGCGTAAAAGGAGCAACA-3'
CAGTCAATCTTTCACAAATTTTGTAATCCAGAGGTTGATTGTCGACACTAGATTCAGGCACCGGGCTTGC
GGGTCATGCACCAGGTGCGCGGTCCTTCGGGCACCTCGACGTCGGCGGTGACGGTGAAGCCGAGCCGCTC
GTAGAAGGGGAGGTTGCGGGGCGCGGAGGTCTCCAGGAAGGCGGGCACCCCGGCGCGCTCGGCCGCCTCC
ACTCCGGGGAGCACGACGGCGCTGCCCAGACCCTTGCCCTGGTGGTCGGGCGAGACGCCGACGGTGGCCA
GGAACCACGCGGGCTCCTTGGGCCGGTGCGGCGCCAGGAGGCCTTCCATCTGTTGCTGCGCGGCCAGCCG
GGAACCGCTCAACTCGGCCATGCGCGGGCCGATCTCGGCGAACACCGCCCCCGCTTCGACGCTCTCCGGC
GTGGTCCAGACCGCCACCGCGGCGCCGTCGTCCGCGACCCACACCTTGCCGATGTCGAGCCCGACGCGCG
TGAGGAAGAGTTCTTGCAGCTCGGTGACCCGCTCGATGTGGCGGTCCGGGTCGACGGTGTGGCGCGTGGC
GGGGTAGTCGGCGAACGCGGCGGCGAGGGTGCGTACGGCCCGGGGGACGTCGTCGCGGGTGGCGAGGCGC
ACCGTGGGCTTGTACTCGGTCATGGTGGCTCGAGGATCCTGTGTTCTGGCGGCAAACCCGTTGCGAAAAA
GAACGTTCACGGCGACTACTGCACTTATATACGGTTCTCCCCCACCCTCGGGAAAAAGGCGGAGCCAGTA
CACGACATCACTTTCCCAGTTTACCCCGCGCCACCTTCTCTAGGCACCGGTTCAATTGCCGACCCCTCCC
CCCAACTTCTCGGGGACTGTGGGCGATGTGCGCTCTGCCCACTGACGGGCACCGGAGCCTCTGCAGCTAG
AATCAGTCCGGACTAATGCATTCACTTGTACAGCTCGTCCATGCCGCCGGTGGAGTGGCGGCCCTCGGCG
CGTTCGTACTG
